>Addgene plasmid #145969 | pRSFDuetG-HsPatL1_1-173 (MCSII)_B | depositor full sequence | sequence record 288414 | Full Sequence
GGGGAATTGTGAGCGGATAACAATTCCCCTGTAGAAATAATTTTGTTTAACTTTAATAAGGAGATATACC
ATGGGCAGCAGCCATCACCATCATCACCACAGCGCGGGTCTGGAAGTTCTGTTCCAGGGGCCCCAGGATC
CGAATTCGAGCTCGGCGCGCCTGCAGGTCGACAAGCTTGCGGCCGCATAATGCTTAAGTCGAACAGAAAG
TAATCGTATTGTACACGGCCGCATAATCGAAATTAATACGACTCACTATAGGGGAATTGTGAGCGGATAA
CAATTCCCCATCTTAGTATATTAGTTAAGTATAAGAAGGAGATATACATAATATGTCCCCTATACTAGGT
TATTGGAAAATTAAGGGCCTTGTGCAACCCACTCGACTTCTTTTGGAATATCTTGAAGAAAAATATGAAG
AGCATTTGTATGAGCGCGATGAAGGTGATAAATGGCGAAACAAAAAGTTTGAATTGGGTTTGGAGTTTCC
CAATCTTCCTTATTATATTGATGGTGATGTTAAATTAACACAGTCTATGGCCATCATACGTTATATAGCT
GACAAGCACAACATGTTGGGTGGTTGTCCAAAAGAGCGTGCAGAGATTTCAATGCTTGAAGGAGCGGTTT
TGGATATTAGATACGGTGTTTCGAGAATTGCATATAGTAAAGACTTTGAAACTCTCAAAGTTGATTTTCT
TAGCAAGCTACCTGAAATGCTGAAAATGTTCGAAGATCGTTTATGTCATAAAACATATTTAAATGGTGAT
CATGTAACCCATCCTGACTTCATGTTGTATGACGCTCTTGATGTTGTTTTATACATGGACCCAATGTGCC
TGGATGCGTTCCCAAAATTAGTTTGTTTTAAAAAACGTATTGAAGCTATCCCACAAATTGATAAGTACTT
GAAATCCAGCAAGTATATAGCATGGCCTTTGCAGGGCTGGCAAGCCACGTTTGGTGGTGGCGACCATCCT
CCAAAATCGGATCTGGAAGTTCTGTTCCAGGGGCCCCATATGGCAGATCTCAATTGGATGTTCCGCTACG
AGTCTTTGGAGGATTGTCCTCTGGATGAAGATGAAGATGCATTTCAGGGACTGGGAGAAGAAGATGAAGA
GATTGATCAATTCAATGATGATACATTTGGGTCAGGTGCAGTTGATGATGATTGGCAGGAAGCACATGAG
CGCCTGGCTGAATTGGAAGAAAAGCTACCAGTGGCAGTTAATGAACAAACAGGCAATGGAGAGAGAGATG
AAATGGACTTGTTGGGTGACCATGAGGAGAATCTGGCAGAAAGGCTCAGTAAGATGGTGATTGAAAATGA
ACTAGAAGATCCAGCTATTATGAGGGCAGTGCAGACCAGGCCAGTTTTACAACCCCAACCAGGAAGTCTG
AATTCCAGTATCTGGGATGGATCTGAAGTTCTGAGGCGAATCCGAGGACCACTGCTTGCTCAGGAAATGC
CTACAGTGTCTGTATTAGAATATGCTTTGCCTCAGAGGCCCCCCCAGGGTCCAGAAGATGATCGGGACCT
TTCTGAACGAGCATTATAGGGTACCCTCGAGTCTGGTAAAGAAACCGCTGCTGCGAAATTTGAACGCCAG
CACATGGACTCGTCTACTAGCGCAGCTTAATTAACCTAGGCTGCTGCCACCGCTGAGCAATAACTAGCAT
AACCCCTTGGGGCCTCTAAACGGGTCTTGAGGGGTTTTTTGCTGAAACCTCAGGCATTTGAGAAGCACAC
GGTCACACTGCTTCCGGTAGTCAATAAACCGGTAAACCAGCAATAGACATAAGCGGCTATTTAACGACCC
TGCCCTGAACCGACGACAAGCTGACGACCGGGTCTCCGCAAGTGGCACTTTTCGGGGAAATGTGCGCGGA
ACCCCTATTTGTTTATTTTTCTAAATACATTCAAATATGTATCCGCTCATGAATTAATTCTTAGAAAAAC
TCATCGAGCATCAAATGAAACTGCAATTTATTCATATCAGGATTATCAATACCATATTTTTGAAAAAGCC
GTTTCTGTAATGAAGGAGAAAACTCACCGAGGCAGTTCCATAGGATGGCAAGATCCTGGTATCGGTCTGC
GATTCCGACTCGTCCAACATCAATACAACCTATTAATTTCCCCTCGTCAAAAATAAGGTTATCAAGTGAG
AAATCACCATGAGTGACGACTGAATCCGGTGAGAATGGCAAAAGTTTATGCATTTCTTTCCAGACTTGTT
CAACAGGCCAGCCATTACGCTCGTCATCAAAATCACTCGCATCAACCAAACCGTTATTCATTCGTGATTG
CGCCTGAGCGAGACGAAATACGCGGTCGCTGTTAAAAGGACAATTACAAACAGGAATCGAATGCAACCGG
CGCAGGAACACTGCCAGCGCATCAACAATATTTTCACCTGAATCAGGATATTCTTCTAATACCTGGAATG
CTGTTTTCCCGGGGATCGCAGTGGTGAGTAACCATGCATCATCAGGAGTACGGATAAAATGCTTGATGGT
CGGAAGAGGCATAAATTCCGTCAGCCAGTTTAGTCTGACCATCTCATCTGTAACATCATTGGCAACGCTA
CCTTTGCCATGTTTCAGAAACAACTCTGGCGCATCGGGCTTCCCATACAATCGATAGATTGTCGCACCTG
ATTGCCCGACATTATCGCGAGCCCATTTATACCCATATAAATCAGCATCCATGTTGGAATTTAATCGCGG
CCTAGAGCAAGACGTTTCCCGTTGAATATGGCTCATACTCTTCCTTTTTCAATATTATTGAAGCATTTAT
CAGGGTTATTGTCTCATGAGCGGATACATATTTGAATGTATTTAGAAAAATAAACAAATAGGCATGCAGC
GCTCTTCCGCTTCCTCGCTCACTGACTCGCTACGCTCGGTCGTTCGACTGCGGCGAGCGGTGTCAGCTCA
CTCAAAAGCGGTAATACGGTTATCCACAGAATCAGGGGATAAAGCCGGAAAGAACATGTGAGCAAAAAGC
AAAGCACCGGAAGAAGCCAACGCCGCAGGCGTTTTTCCATAGGCTCCGCCCCCCTGACGAGCATCACAAA
AATCGACGCTCAAGCCAGAGGTGGCGAAACCCGACAGGACTATAAAGATACCAGGCGTTTCCCCCTGGAA
GCTCCCTCGTGCGCTCTCCTGTTCCGACCCTGCCGCTTACCGGATACCTGTCCGCCTTTCTCCCTTCGGG
AAGCGTGGCGCTTTCTCATAGCTCACGCTGTTGGTATCTCAGTTCGGTGTAGGTCGTTCGCTCCAAGCTG
GGCTGTGTGCACGAACCCCCCGTTCAGCCCGACCGCTGCGCCTTATCCGGTAACTATCGTCTTGAGTCCA
ACCCGGTAAGACACGACTTATCGCCACTGGCAGCAGCCATTGGTAACTGATTTAGAGGACTTTGTCTTGA
AGTTATGCACCTGTTAAGGCTAAACTGAAAGAACAGATTTTGGTGAGTGCGGTCCTCCAACCCACTTACC
TTGGTTCAAAGAGTTGGTAGCTCAGCGAACCTTGAGAAAACCACCGTTGGTAGCGGTGGTTTTTCTTTAT
TTATGAGATGATGAATCAATCGGTCTATCAAGTCAACGAACAGCTATTCCGTTACTCTAGATTTCAGTGC
AATTTATCTCTTCAAATGTAGCACCTGAAGTCAGCCCCATACGATATAAGTTGTAATTCTCATGTTAGTC
ATGCCCCGCGCCCACCGGAAGGAGCTGACTGGGTTGAAGGCTCTCAAGGGCATCGGTCGAGATCCCGGTG
CCTAATGAGTGAGCTAACTTACATTAATTGCGTTGCGCTCACTGCCCGCTTTCCAGTCGGGAAACCTGTC
GTGCCAGCTGCATTAATGAATCGGCCAACGCGCGGGGAGAGGCGGTTTGCGTATTGGGCGCCAGGGTGGT
TTTTCTTTTCACCAGTGAGACGGGCAACAGCTGATTGCCCTTCACCGCCTGGCCCTGAGAGAGTTGCAGC
AAGCGGTCCACGCTGGTTTGCCCCAGCAGGCGAAAATCCTGTTTGATGGTGGTTAACGGCGGGATATAAC
ATGAGCTGTCTTCGGTATCGTCGTATCCCACTACCGAGATGTCCGCACCAACGCGCAGCCCGGACTCGGT
AATGGCGCGCATTGCGCCCAGCGCCATCTGATCGTTGGCAACCAGCATCGCAGTGGGAACGATGCCCTCA
TTCAGCATTTGCATGGTTTGTTGAAAACCGGACATGGCACTCCAGTCGCCTTCCCGTTCCGCTATCGGCT
GAATTTGATTGCGAGTGAGATATTTATGCCAGCCAGCCAGACGCAGACGCGCCGAGACAGAACTTAATGG
GCCCGCTAACAGCGCGATTTGCTGGTGACCCAATGCGACCAGATGCTCCACGCCCAGTCGCGTACCGTCT
TCATGGGAGAAAATAATACTGTTGATGGGTGTCTGGTCAGAGACATCAAGAAATAACGCCGGAACATTAG
TGCAGGCAGCTTCCACAGCAATGGCATCCTGGTCATCCAGCGGATAGTTAATGATCAGCCCACTGACGCG
TTGCGCGAGAAGATTGTGCACCGCCGCTTTACAGGCTTCGACGCCGCTTCGTTCTACCATCGACACCACC
ACGCTGGCACCCAGTTGATCGGCGCGAGATTTAATCGCCGCGACAATTTGCGACGGCGCGTGCAGGGCCA
GACTGGAGGTGGCAACGCCAATCAGCAACGACTGTTTGCCCGCCAGTTGTTGTGCCACGCGGTTGGGAAT
GTAATTCAGCTCCGCCATCGCCGCTTCCACTTTTTCCCGCGTTTTCGCAGAAACGTGGCTGGCCTGGTTC
ACCACGCGGGAAACGGTCTGATAAGAGACACCGGCATACTCTGCGACATCGTATAACGTTACTGGTTTCA
CATTCACCACCCTGAATTGACTCTCTTCCGGGCGCTATCATGCCATACCGCGAAAGGTTTTGCGCCATTC
GATGGTGTCCGGGATCTCGACGCTCTCCCTTATGCGACTCCTGCATTAGGAAATTAATACGACTCACTAT
A
Features (pLannotate 1.2.2; 19 found; start..end, strand, type, name):
      3..27      +  protein_bind   lac operator: The lac repressor binds to the lac operator to inhibit transcription in E. coli. This inhibition can be relieved by adding lactose or isopropyl-β-D-thiogalactopyranoside (IPTG). lac repressor encoded by lacI
     42..64      +  RBS            RBS: efficient ribosome binding site from bacteriophage T7 gene 10 (Olins and Rangwala, 1989)
    244..262     +  promoter       T7 promoter: promoter for bacteriophage T7 RNA polymerase
    263..287     +  protein_bind   lac operator: The lac repressor binds to the lac operator to inhibit transcription in E. coli. This inhibition can be relieved by adding lactose or isopropyl-β-D-thiogalactopyranoside (IPTG). lac repressor encoded by lacI
    333..986     +  CDS            GST26_SCHJA: Experimental evidence at protein level: Swiss-Prot protein existence level 1. GST isoenzymes appear to play a central role in the parasite detoxification system. Other functions are also suspected including a role in increasing the solubility of haematin in the parasite gut. From Schistosoma japonicum (Blood fluke).
   1038..1556    +  CDS            PATL1 (fragment): PATL1_HUMAN - Experimental evidence at protein level: Swiss-Prot protein existence level 1. (Microbial infection) In case of infection, required for translation and replication of hepatitis C virus (HCV). From Homo sapiens (Human).
   1578..1619    +  CDS            S-Tag (fragment): affinity and epitope tag derived from pancreatic ribonuclease A
   1649..1666    +  CDS            SET1 (fragment): solubility-enhancement tag derived from T7 phage gene 10B
   1674..1721    +  terminator     T7 terminator: transcription terminator for bacteriophage T7 RNA polymerase
   1885..1942    +  promoter       AmpR promoter (fragment): bla
   1951..2766    -  CDS            KanR: aminoglycoside phosphotransferase; aph(3')-Ia; confers resistance to kanamycin in bacteria or G418 (Geneticin®) in eukaryotes
   2767..2858    -  promoter       AmpR promoter: bla
   2874..3623    -  rep_origin     RSF ori: Plasmids containing the RSF 1030 origin of replication can be propagated in E. coli cells that contain additional plasmids with compatible origins.
   3706..3770    -  CDS            TcR (fragment): tetracycline efflux protein; tet; confers resistance to tetracycline
   3785..3806    -  protein_bind   CAP binding site: CAP binding activates transcription in the presence of cAMP. E. coli catabolite activator protein
   3819..4901    -  CDS            lacI: lac repressor; lacI; The lac repressor binds to the lac operator to inhibit transcription in E. coli. This inhibition can be relieved by adding lactose or isopropyl-β-D-thiogalactopyranoside (IPTG).
   4902..4979    -  promoter       lacI promoter: lacI
   4987..5022    -  CDS            TcR (fragment): tetracycline efflux protein; tet; confers resistance to tetracycline
   5025..2       +  promoter       T7 promoter (across the origin): promoter for bacteriophage T7 RNA polymerase
