[The description below was written by a language model from this plasmid's Addgene catalogue record and pLannotate feature annotations shown in this document.]
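Description:
pRSFDuetG-HsPatL1_1-173 (MCSII)_B is a 5,041-nt bacterial expression plasmid for producing an N-terminal fragment (residues 1–173) of human PATL1 (also called Pat1b) in E. coli. The catalogue entry lists the backbone as unknown, but the name and the annotated features are consistent with an RSFDuet-type dual-expression vector. It replicates from the RSF 1030 origin, which allows it to coexist with plasmids carrying compatible origins. Selection is by kanamycin, through an aminoglycoside phosphotransferase gene driven by the bla promoter. The plasmid also carries lacI with its own promoter. The record describes it as low copy.

The vector has two T7 promoter/lac operator units. The first is followed by a T7 gene 10 ribosome binding site, but no coding sequence is annotated there, so the first cloning site appears to be empty. Downstream of the second unit lies a Schistosoma japonicum glutathione S-transferase (GST) coding sequence, followed shortly by the PATL1 fragment. This matches the "G" and "MCSII" in the plasmid name and suggests an N-terminal GST fusion, although the record does not describe the linker or any protease cleavage site. A partial S-tag and a short SET1-like match are annotated after the insert and before the T7 terminator; whether they are translated as part of the product is not stated. Short TcR matches elsewhere are probably backbone remnants or annotation artefacts.

Expression requires a host that supplies T7 RNA polymerase and is held off by the lac repressor until IPTG is added. The GST moiety would permit glutathione-affinity purification or pull-down experiments, and the compatible origin makes the plasmid suitable for co-expression with partner proteins. The depositor notes that the ORF came from an NCBI reference transcript and that the supplied sequence may be theoretical.
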