Addgene plasmid #145969: pRSFDuetG-HsPatL1_1-173 (MCSII)_B
Purpose: Bacterial Expression of HsPatL1_1-173
Depositing lab: Elisa Izaurralde. Depositing organization: Max Planck Institute for Developmental Biology.
Backbone
  Vector backbone: Unknown
  Vector type: Bacterial Expression
Growth in bacteria
  Bacterial resistance: Kanamycin, 50 μg/mL
  Growth temperature: 37°C
  Growth strain: DH5alpha
  Copy number: Low Copy
Gene/Insert
  Gene/Insert name: HsPatL1_1-173
  Species: H. sapiens (human)
  Entrez Gene: PATL1 (a.k.a. Pat1b, hPat1b)
  Cloning method: Unknown
Terms and licenses: Academic/Nonprofit Terms; Industry Terms: Not Available to Industry
Depositor comments: ORF extracted from NCBI: NM_152716.2 Plasmids from this collection were made available to the research community and donated after the lab closed. Please note that the sequence provided by the depositing laboratory may be theoretical/predicted or based on Sanger sequencing results. There may be discrepancies between sequencing results obtained by Addgene and the depositor sequence. If an Addgene verified sequence is not available, please contact before placing your order to request that our lab fully sequence the plasmid.
How to cite: pRSFDuetG-HsPatL1_1-173 (MCSII)_B was a gift from Elisa Izaurralde (Addgene plasmid # 145969 ; http://n2t.net/addgene:145969 ; RRID:Addgene_145969)
